Addgene plasmid #197373: pCSIIbleo-miRFP718nano(S86C)-P2A-EGFP
Purpose: The lentiviral vector for miRFP718nano(S86C) and EGFP
Depositing lab: Michiyuki Matsuda. Depositing organization: Kyoto University, Graduate School of Biostudies.
Backbone
  Vector backbone: pCSIIbleo
  Backbone size w/o insert (bp): 10120
  Total vector size (bp): 11326
  Vector type: Mammalian Expression, Lentiviral
  Selectable markers: Zeocin
Growth in bacteria
  Bacterial resistance: Ampicillin, 100 μg/mL
  Growth temperature: 37°C
  Growth strain: NEB Stable
  Copy number: Unknown
Gene/Insert
  Gene/Insert name: miRFP718nano(S86C)
  Species: Synthetic
  Insert size (bp): 1206
  Mutation: S86C mutation
  Promoter: CAG
  Tag / fusion protein: P2A-EGFP (C terminal on insert)
  Cloning method: Restriction Enzyme; 5′ cloning site EcoRI (not destroyed); 3′ cloning site XhoI (not destroyed)
  Sequencing primers: 5′ TCATTCTCAAGCCTCAGACAGTGG
Resource information
  A portion of this plasmid was derived from a plasmid made by: Dr. Vladislav Verkhusha
Terms and licenses: Academic/Nonprofit Terms; Industry Terms: Not Available to Industry
How to cite: pCSIIbleo-miRFP718nano(S86C)-P2A-EGFP was a gift from Michiyuki Matsuda (Addgene plasmid # 197373 ; http://n2t.net/addgene:197373 ; RRID:Addgene_197373)
