[The description below was written by a language model from this plasmid's Addgene catalogue record and pLannotate feature annotations shown in this document.]
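Description:
pCSIIbleo-miRFP718nano(S86C)-P2A-EGFP is an HIV-1-based lentiviral transfer vector for mammalian expression, built on the pCSIIbleo backbone (about 11.3 kb in total). It is propagated in E. coli through a high-copy ColE1/pUC-type origin with ampicillin resistance, and it also carries an f1 origin. The viral genome is transcribed from a CMV enhancer/promoter fused to a truncated 5' LTR, followed by the Ψ packaging signal with a partial gag sequence, the Rev response element for Rev-dependent nuclear export, and the cPPT/CTS element. It ends in a WPRE, a truncated 3' LTR and a bGH polyadenylation signal. This layout is consistent with a Tat-independent vector that is packaged using helper plasmids supplied in trans.

The payload is a synthetic near-infrared fluorescent protein, miRFP718nano carrying an S86C substitution, joined through a P2A self-cleaving peptide to EGFP so that both proteins are made from one open reading frame. The annotation software labels the first coding sequence as the related miRFP670nano, a biliverdin-dependent protein derived from Nostoc punctiforme, presumably the closest match in its database. Downstream, an EMCV IRES drives the Sh ble gene, so transduced cells can be selected with Zeocin from the same transcript. A second SV40/EM7-driven bleomycin resistance cassette lies outside the LTRs. The catalogue entry gives the promoter as CAG, whereas the feature table identifies an EF-1α promoter immediately upstream of the insert. This discrepancy is not resolved by the record. The stated purpose is lentiviral delivery of miRFP718nano(S86C) together with EGFP, an arrangement in which the co-translated green signal could serve as a reference for the near-infrared signal.
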