Features (pLannotate 1.2.2; 32 found; start..end, strand, type, name):
     28..80      -  misc_feature   bom (fragment): basis of mobility region from pBR322
    235..614     +  enhancer       CMV enhancer: human cytomegalovirus immediate early enhancer
    615..814     +  promoter       CMV promoter: human cytomegalovirus (CMV) immediate early promoter
    832..1012    +  LTR            5' LTR (truncated): truncated 5' long terminal repeat (LTR) from HIV-1
   1059..1184    +  misc_feature   HIV-1 Ψ: packaging signal of human immunodeficiency virus type 1
   1168..1506    +  CDS            HIV-1 gag (fragment): gag protein from human immunodeficiency virus 1; gag
   1676..1909    +  misc_feature   RRE: The Rev response element (RRE) of HIV-1 allows for Rev-dependent mRNA export from the nucleus to the cytoplasm.
   2286..2386    +  CDS            Rev (fragment): human immunodeficiency virus 1 (HIV-1) Rev protein; rev; enhances nuclear export of unspliced and incompletely spliced viral mRNAs
   2412..2529    +  misc_feature   cPPT/CTS: central polypurine tract and central termination sequence of HIV-1
   2585..3747    +  promoter       EF-1α promoter: strong constitutive promoter for human elongation factor EF-1α
   3776..4216    +  CDS            miRFP670nano: miRFP670nano is a basic (constitutively fluorescent) near ir fluorescent protein published in 2019, derived from Nostoc punctiforme. It has very low acid sensitivity. It requires the cofactor biliverdin for fluorescence.
   4304..4981    +  CDS            (3-F)Tyr-EGFP: (3-F)Tyr-EGFP is a basic (constitutively fluorescent) green fluorescent protein published in 2004, derived from Aequorea victoria.
   5045..5615    +  misc_feature   IRES2: internal ribosome entry site (IRES) of the encephalomyocarditis virus (EMCV)
   5609..5983    +  CDS            BleoR: antibiotic-binding protein; Sh ble from Streptoalloteichus hindustanus; confers resistance to bleomycin, phleomycin, and Zeocin™
   6019..6607    +  misc_feature   WPRE: woodchuck hepatitis virus posttranscriptional regulatory element
   6532..7119    +  CDS            nef: NEF_HV112 - Experimental evidence at protein level: Swiss-Prot protein existence level 1. Extracellular Nef protein targets CD4(+) T-lymphocytes for apoptosis by interacting with CXCR4 surface receptors. From Human immunodeficiency virus type 1 group M subtype B (isolate PCV12) (HIV-1).
   7126..7306    +  LTR            5' LTR (truncated): truncated 5' long terminal repeat (LTR) from HIV-1
   7338..7562    +  polyA_signal   bGH poly(A) signal: bovine growth hormone polyadenylation signal
   7566..7587    +  promoter       SV40 promoter (fragment): SV40 enhancer and early promoter
   7608..8036    +  rep_origin     f1 ori (sequence partly withheld): f1 bacteriophage origin of replication; arrow indicates direction of (+) strand synthesis
   8050..8379    +  promoter       SV40 promoter: SV40 enhancer and early promoter
   8427..8474    +  promoter       EM7 promoter: synthetic bacterial promoter&nbsp
   8493..8867    +  CDS            BleoR: antibiotic-binding protein; Sh ble from Streptoalloteichus hindustanus; confers resistance to bleomycin, phleomycin, and Zeocin™
   8877..9002    +  CDS            ble (fragment): BLE_KLEPN - Experimental evidence at protein level: Swiss-Prot protein existence level 1. Binding protein with a strong affinity to the bleomycin family of antibiotics. Binds to CL990; an antimitotic-antibiotic compound. From Klebsiella pneumoniae.
   8997..9118    +  polyA_signal   SV40 poly(A) signal: SV40 polyadenylation signal
   9189..9211    -  protein_bind   lac operator (fragment): The lac repressor binds to the lac operator to inhibit transcription in E. coli. This inhibition can be relieved by adding lactose or isopropyl-β-D-thiogalactopyranoside (IPTG). lac repressor encoded by lacI
   9215..9245    -  promoter       lac promoter: promoter for the E. coli lac operon
   9260..9281    -  protein_bind   CAP binding site: CAP binding activates transcription in the presence of cAMP. E. coli catabolite activator protein
   9294..9386    -  CDS            lacI (fragment): lac repressor; lacI; The lac repressor binds to the lac operator to inhibit transcription in E. coli. This inhibition can be relieved by adding lactose or isopropyl-β-D-thiogalactopyranoside (IPTG).
   9569..10157   -  rep_origin     ori: high-copy-number ColE1/pMB1/pBR322/pUC origin of replication
  10328..11188   -  CDS            AmpR: β-lactamase; bla; confers resistance to ampicillin, carbenicillin, and related antibiotics
  11189..11293   -  promoter       AmpR promoter: bla
>Addgene plasmid #197373 | pCSIIbleo-miRFP718nano(S86C)-P2A-EGFP | addgene full sequence | sequence record 389694 | Addgene NGS Result
GACGGATCGGGAGATCTCCCGATCCCCTATGGTGCACTCTCAGTACAATCTGCTCTGATGCCGCATAGTT
AAGCCAGTATCTGCTCCCTGCTTGTGTGTTGGAGGTCGCTGAGTAGTGCGCGAGCAAAATTTAAGCTACA
ACAAGGCAAGGCTTGACCGACAATTGCATGAAGAATCTGCTTAGGGTTAGGCGTTTTGCGCTGCTTCGCG
ATGTACGGGCCAGATATACGCGTTGACATTGATTATTGACTAGTTATTAATAGTAATCAATTACGGGGTC
ATTAGTTCATAGCCCATATATGGAGTTCCGCGTTACATAACTTACGGTAAATGGCCCGCCTGGCTGACCG
CCCAACGACCCCCGCCCATTGACGTCAATAATGACGTATGTTCCCATAGTAACGCCAATAGGGACTTTCC
ATTGACGTCAATGGGTGGAGTATTTACGGTAAACTGCCCACTTGGCAGTACATCAAGTGTATCATATGCC
AAGTACGCCCCCTATTGACGTCAATGACGGTAAATGGCCCGCCTGGCATTATGCCCAGTACATGACCTTA
TGGGACTTTCCTACTTGGCAGTACATCTACGTATTAGTCATCGCTATTACCATGGTGATGCGGTTTTGGC
AGTACATCAATGGGCGTGGATAGCGGTTTGACTCACGGGGATTTCCAAGTCTCCACCCCATTGACGTCAA
TGGGAGTTTGTTTTGGCACCAAAATCAACGGGACTTTCCAAAATGTCGTAACAACTCCGCCCCATTGACG
CAAATGGGCGGTAGGCGTGTACGGTGGGAGGTCTATATAAGCAGCGCGTTTTGCCTGTACTGGGTCTCTC
TGGTTAGACCAGATCTGAGCCTGGGAGCTCTCTGGCTAACTAGGGAACCCACTGCTTAAGCCTCAATAAA
GCTTGCCTTGAGTGCTTCAAGTAGTGTGTGCCCGTCTGTTGTGTGACTCTGGTAACTAGAGATCCCTCAG
ACCCTTTTAGTCAGTGTGGAAAATCTCTAGCAGTGGCGCCCGAACAGGGACTTGAAAGCGAAAGGGAAAC
CAGAGGAGCTCTCTCGACGCAGGACTCGGCTTGCTGAAGCGCGCACGGCAAGAGGCGAGGGGCGGCGACT
GGTGAGTACGCCAAAAATTTTGACTAGCGGAGGCTAGAAGGAGAGAGATGGGTGCGAGAGCGTCAGTATT
AAGCGGGGGAGAATTAGATCGCGATGGGAAAAAATTCGGTTAAGGCCAGGGGGAAAGAAAAAATATAAAT
TAAAACATATAGTATGGGCAAGCAGGGAGCTAGAACGATTCGCAGTTAATCCTGGCCTGTTAGAAACATC
AGAAGGCTGTAGACAAATACTGGGACAGCTACAACCATCCCTTCAGACAGGATCAGAAGAACTTAGATCA
TTATATAATACAGTAGCAACCCTCTATTGTGTGCATCAAAGGATAGAGATAAAAGACACCAAGGAAGCTT
TAGACAAGATAGAGGAAGAGCAAAACAAAAGTAAGACCACCGCACAGCAAGGGCCGCTGATCTTCAGACC
TGGAGGAGGAGATATGAGGGACAATTGGAGAAGTGAATTATATAAATATAAAGTAGTAAAAATTGAACCA
TTAGGAGTAGCACCCACCAAGGCAAAGAGAAGAGTGGTGCAGAGAGAAAAAAGAGCAGTGGGAATAGGAG
CTTTGTTCCTTGGGTTCTTGGGAGCAGCAGGAAGCACTATGGGCGCAGCGTCAATGACGCTGACGGTACA
GGCCAGACAATTATTGTCTGGTATAGTGCAGCAGCAGAACAATTTGCTGAGGGCTATTGAGGCGCAACAG
CATCTGTTGCAACTCACAGTCTGGGGCATCAAGCAGCTCCAGGCAAGAATCCTGGCTGTGGAAAGATACC
TAAAGGATCAACAGCTCCTGGGGATTTGGGGTTGCTCTGGAAAACTCATTTGCACCACTGCTGTGCCTTG
GAATGCTAGTTGGAGTAATAAATCTCTGGAACAGATTTGGAATCACACGACCTGGATGGAGTGGGACAGA
GAAATTAACAATTACACAAGCTTAATACACTCCTTAATTGAAGAATCGCAAAACCAGCAAGAAAAGAATG
AACAAGAATTATTGGAATTAGATAAATGGGCAAGTTTGTGGAATTGGTTTAACATAACAAATTGGCTGTG
GTATATAAAATTATTCATAATGATAGTAGGAGGCTTGGTAGGTTTAAGAATAGTTTTTGCTGTACTTTCT
ATAGTGAATAGAGTTAGGCAGGGATATTCACCATTATCGTTTCAGACCCACCTCCCAACCCCGAGGGGAC
CCGACAGGCCCGAAGGAATAGAAGAAGAAGGTGGAGAGAGAGACAGAGACAGATCCATTCGATTAGTGAA
CGGATCTACAAATGGCAGTATTCATCCACAATTTTAAAAGAAAAGGGGGGATTGGGGGGTACAGTGCAGG
GGAAAGAATAGTAGACATAATAGCAACAGACATACAAACTAAAGAATTACAAAAACAAATTACAAAAATT
CAAAATTTTCGGGTTTATTACAGGGACAGCAGAAATTCACTTTGAATTAATTCAAGCTTCGTGAGGCTCC
GGTGCCCGTCAGTGGGCAGAGCGCACATCGCCCACAGTCCCCGAGAAGTTGGGGGGAGGGGTCGGCAATT
GAACCGGTGCCTAGAGAAGGTGGCGCGGGGTAAACTGGGAAAGTGATGTCGTGTACTGGCTCCGCCTTTT
TCCCGAGGGTGGGGGAGAACCGTATATAAGTGCAGTAGTCGCCGTGAACGTTCTTTTTCGCAACGGGTTT
GCCGCCAGAACACAGGTAAGTGCCGTGTGTGGTTCCCGCGGGCCTGGCCTCTTTACGGGTTATGGCCCTT
GCGTGCCTTGAATTACTTCCACCTGGCTCCAGTACGTGATTCTTGATCCCGAGCTGGAGCCAGGGGCGGG
CCTTGCGCTTTAGGAGCCCCTTCGCCTCGTGCTTGAGTTGAGGCCTGGCCTGGGCGCTGGGGCCGCCGCG
TGCGAATCTGGTGGCACCTTCGCGCCTGTCTCGCTGCTTTCGATAAGTCTCTAGCCATTTAAAATTTTTG
ATGACCTGCTGCGACGCTTTTTTTCTGGCAAGATAGTCTTGTAAATGCGGGCCAGGATCTGCACACTGGT
ATTTCGGTTTTTGGGGCCGCGGGCGGCGACGGGGCCCGTGCGTCCCAGCGCACATGTTCGGCGAGGCGGG
GCCTGCGAGCGCGGCCACCGAGAATCGGACGGGGGTAGTCTCAAGCTGGCCGGCCTGCTCTGGTGCCTGG
CCTCGCGCCGCCGTGTATCGCCCCGCCCTGGGCGGCAAGGCTGGCCCGGTCGGCACCAGTTGCGTGAGCG
GAAAGATGGCCGCTTCCCGGCCCTGCTCCAGGGGGCTCAAAATGGAGGACGCGGCGCTCGGGAGAGCGGG
CGGGTGAGTCACCCACACAAAGGAAAGGGGCCTTTCCGTCCTCAGCCGTCGCTTCATGTGACTCCACGGA
GTACCGGGCGCCGTCCAGGCACCTCGATTAGTTCTGGAGCTTTTGGAGTACGTCGTCTTTAGGTTGGGGG
GAGGGGTTTTATGCGATGGAGTTTCCCCACACTGAGTGGGTGGAGACTGAAGTTAGGCCAGCTTGGCACT
TGATGTAATTCTCCTTGGAATTTGCCCTTTTTGAGTTTGGATCTTGGTTCATTCTCAAGCCTCAGACAGT
GGTTCAAAGTTTTTTTCTTCCATTTCAGGTGTCGTGAACACGCTACCGGTCTCGACGAATTCACCATGGC
AAACCTGGACAAGATGCTGAACACCATCGTGACCGAGGTGCGCCAGTTCCTGCAAGTGGACAGACTCTGC
GTGTTCAAGTTCGAGGAAGATTACTCCGGCAACATCATCTACGAAGCCGTGGACGACGGATGGTTGAGCA
TCCTGAAGACCCACGTGCGGGACTGCTACTTCATGGAAACCAGAGGCGAGGAATACCTGCACGGCAGATA
CCAGGCCATCGCCGACATCCACCAGGCCAATCTGGCGGAGTGCTATCGCGACTTCCTGACCCAGTACCAG
GTGCGGGCCATTGTGGCTGTCCCCATCCTGAAGGGCAAGAAGCTGTGGGGCTTGTTCAGCGCCCACCAAC
TGGCCGCCCCTCGGAGCTGGCAGGCCTGGGAAATCGAGTTCCTGAAACAGCAAGCCGTGGTGATGGGCAT
CGCCATCCAGCAGAGCCTCGAGGGAAGCGGAGCGACGAATTTTAGTCTACTGAAACAAGCGGGAGACGTG
GAGGAAAACCCTGGACCTGGCGGCCGCATGGTGAGCAAGGGCGAGGAGCTGTTCACCGGGGTGGTGCCCA
TCCTGGTCGAGCTGGACGGCGACGTAAACGGCCACAAGTTCAGCGTGTCCGGCGAGGGCGAGGGCGATGC
CACCTACGGCAAGCTGACCCTGAAGTTCATCTGCACCACCGGCAAGCTGCCCGTGCCCTGGCCCACCCTC
GTGACCACCCTGACCTACGGCGTGCAGTGCTTCAGCCGCTACCCCGACCACATGAAGCAGCACGACTTCT
TCAAGTCCGCCATGCCCGAAGGCTACGTCCAGGAGCGCACCATCTTCTTCAAGGACGACGGCAACTACAA
GACCCGCGCCGAGGTGAAGTTCGAGGGCGACACCCTGGTGAACCGCATCGAGCTGAAGGGCATCGACTTC
AAGGAGGACGGCAACATCCTGGGGCACAAGCTGGAGTACAACTACAACAGCCACAACGTCTATATCATGG
CCGACAAGCAGAAGAACGGCATCAAGGTGAACTTCAAGATCCGCCACAACATCGAGGACGGCAGCGTGCA
GCTCGCCGACCACTACCAGCAGAACACCCCCATCGGCGACGGCCCCGTGCTGCTGCCCGACAACCACTAC
CTGAGCACCCAGTCCGCCCTGAGCAAAGACCCCAACGAGAAGCGCGATCACATGGTCCTGCTGGAGTTCG
TGACCGCCGCCTCTAGAGGATCCGTTAACTAACTTAAGCTAGCAACGGTTTCCCTCTAGCGGGATCAATT
CCGCCCCCCCCCCCTAACGTTACTGGCCGAAGCCGCTTGGAATAAGGCCGGTGTGCGTTTGTCTATATGT
TATTTTCCACCATATTGCCGTCTTTTGGCAATGTGAGGGCCCGGAAACCTGGCCCTGTCTTCTTGACGAG
CATTCCTAGGGGTCTTTCCCCTCTCGCCAAAGGAATGCAAGGTCTGTTGAATGTCGTGAAGGAAGCAGTT
CCTCTGGAAGCTTCTTGAAGACAAACAACGTCTGTAGCGACCCTTTGCAGGCAGCGGAACCCCCCACCTG
GCGACAGGTGCCTCTGCGGCCAAAAGCCACGTGTATAAGATACACCTGCAAAGGCGGCACAACCCCAGTG
CCACGTTGTGAGTTGGATAGTTGTGGAAAGAGTCAAATGGCTCTCCTCAAGCGTATTCAACAAGGGGCTG
AAGGATGCCCAGAAGGTACCCCATTGTATGGGATCTGATCTGGGGCCTCGGTGCACATGCTTTACATGTG
TTTAGTCGAGGTTAAAAAAACGTCTAGGCCCCCCGAACCACGGGGACGTGGTTTTCCTTTGAAAAACACG
ATAATACCATGGCCAAGTTGACCAGTGCCGTTCCGGTGCTCACCGCGCGCGACGTCGCCGGAGCGGTCGA
GTTCTGGACCGACCGGCTCGGGTTCTCCCGGGACTTCGTGGAGGACGACTTCGCCGGTGTGGTCCGGGAC
GACGTGACCCTGTTCATCAGCGCGGTCCAGGACCAGGTGGTGCCGGACAACACCCTGGCCTGGGTGTGGG
TGCGCGGCCTGGACGAGCTGTACGCCGAGTGGTCGGAGGTCGTGTCCACGAACTTCCGGGACGCCTCCGG
GCCGGCCATGACCGAGATCGGCGAGCAGCCGTGGGGGCGGGAGTTCGCCCTGCGCGACCCGGCCGGCAAC
TGCGTGCACTTCGTGGCCGAGGAGCAGGACTGAACTAGAGTTAACATCGAGGGATCAAGCTTATCGATAA
TCAACCTCTGGATTACAAAATTTGTGAAAGATTGACTGGTATTCTTAACTATGTTGCTCCTTTTACGCTA
TGTGGATACGCTGCTTTAATGCCTTTGTATCATGCTATTGCTTCCCGTATGGCTTTCATTTTCTCCTCCT
TGTATAAATCCTGGTTGCTGTCTCTTTATGAGGAGTTGTGGCCCGTTGTCAGGCAACGTGGCGTGGTGTG
CACTGTGTTTGCTGACGCAACCCCCACTGGTTGGGGCATTGCCACCACCTGTCAGCTCCTTTCCGGGACT
TTCGCTTTCCCCCTCCCTATTGCCACGGCGGAACTCATCGCCGCCTGCCTTGCCCGCTGCTGGACAGGGG
CTCGGCTGTTGGGCACTGACAATTCCGTGGTGTTGTCGGGGAAGCTGACGTCCTTTCCATGGCTGCTCGC
CTGTGTTGCCACCTGGATTCTGCGCGGGACGTCCTTCTGCTACGTCCCTTCGGCCCTCAATCCAGCGGAC
CTTCCTTCCCGCGGCCTGCTGCCGGCTCTGCGGCCTCTTCCGCGTCTTCGCCTTCGCCCTCAGACGAGTC
GGATCTCCCTTTGGGCCGCCTCCCCGCATCGATACCGTCGAGACCTAGAAAAACATGGAGCAATCACAAG
TAGCAATACAGCAGCTACCAATGCTGATTGTGCCTGGCTAGAAGCACAAGAGGAGGAGGAGGTGGGTTTT
CCAGTCACACCTCAGGTACCTTTAAGACCAATGACTTACAAGGCAGCTGTAGATCTTAGCCACTTTTTAA
AAGAAAAGGGGGGACTGGAAGGGCTAATTCACTCCCAACGAAGACAAGATATCCTTGATCTGTGGATCTA
CCACACACAAGGCTACTTCCCTGATTGGCAGAACTACACACCAGGGCCAGGGATCAGATATCCACTGACC
TTTGGATGGTGCTACAAGCTAGTACCAGTTGAGCAAGAGAAGGTAGAAGAAGCCAATGAAGGAGAGAACA
CCCGCTTGTTACACCCTGTGAGCCTGCATGGGATGGATGACCCGGAGAGAGAAGTATTAGAGTGGAGGTT
TGACAGCCGCCTAGCATTTCATCACATGGCCCGAGAGCTGCATCCGGACTGTACTGGGTCTCTCTGGTTA
GACCAGATCTGAGCCTGGGAGCTCTCTGGCTAACTAGGGAACCCACTGCTTAAGCCTCAATAAAGCTTGC
CTTGAGTGCTTCAAGTAGTGTGTGCCCGTCTGTTGTGTGACTCTGGTAACTAGAGATCCCTCAGACCCTT
TTAGTCAGTGTGGAAAATCTCTAGCAGGGCCCGTTTAAACCCGCTGATCAGCCTCGACTGTGCCTTCTAG
TTGCCAGCCATCTGTTGTTTGCCCCTCCCCCGTGCCTTCCTTGACCCTGGAAGGTGCCACTCCCACTGTC
CTTTCCTAATAAAATGAGGAAATTGCATCGCATTGTCTGAGTAGGTGTCATTCTATTCTGGGGGGTGGGG
TGGGGCAGGACAGCAAGGGGGAGGATTGGGAAGACAATAGCAGGCATGCTGGGGATGCGGTGGGCTCTAT
GGCTTCTGAGGCGGAAAGAACCAGCTGGGGCTCTAGGGGGTATCCCC
[124 nt withheld, positions 7608-7731]
C
[91 nt withheld, positions 7733-7823]
A
[49 nt withheld, positions 7825-7873]
CCTTTGACGTTGGAGTCCACGTTCTTT
[37 nt withheld, positions 7901-7937]
ACCCTATCTCGGTCTATTCTTTTGATTTATAAGGGATTTTGCCGATTTCGGCCTATTGGTTAAAAAATGA
GCTGATTTAACAAAAATTTAACGCGAATTAATTCTGTGGAATGTGTGTCAGTTAGGGTGTGGAAAGTCCC
CAGGCTCCCCAGCAGGCAGAAGTATGCAAAGCATGCATCTCAATTAGTCAGCAACCAGGTGTGGAAAGTC
CCCAGGCTCCCCAGCAGGCAGAAGTATGCAAAGCATGCATCTCAATTAGTCAGCAACCATAGTCCCGCCC
CTAACTCCGCCCATCCCGCCCCTAACTCCGCCCAGTTCCGCCCATTCTCCGCCCCATGGCTGACTAATTT
TTTTTATTTATGCAGAGGCCGAGGCCGCCTCTGCCTCTGAGCTATTCCAGAAGTAGTGAGGAGGCTTTTT
TGGAGGCCTAGGCTTTTGCAAAAAGCTCCCGGGAGCTTGTATATCCATTTTCGGATCTGATCAGCACGTG
TTGACAATTAATCATCGGCATAGTATATCGGCATAGTATAATACGACAAGGTGAGGAACTAAACCATGGC
CAAGTTGACCAGTGCCGTTCCGGTGCTCACCGCGCGCGACGTCGCCGGAGCGGTCGAGTTCTGGACCGAC
CGGCTCGGGTTCTCCCGGGACTTCGTGGAGGACGACTTCGCCGGTGTGGTCCGGGACGACGTGACCCTGT
TCATCAGCGCGGTCCAGGACCAGGTGGTGCCGGACAACACCCTGGCCTGGGTGTGGGTGCGCGGCCTGGA
CGAGCTGTACGCCGAGTGGTCGGAGGTCGTGTCCACGAACTTCCGGGACGCCTCCGGGCCGGCCATGACC
GAGATCGGCGAGCAGCCGTGGGGGCGGGAGTTCGCCCTGCGCGACCCGGCCGGCAACTGCGTGCACTTCG
TGGCCGAGGAGCAGGACTGACACGTGCTACGAGATTTCGATTCCACCGCCGCCTTCTATGAAAGGTTGGG
CTTCGGAATCGTTTTCCGGGACGCCGGCTGGATGATCCTCCAGCGCGGGGATCTCATGCTGGAGTTCTTC
GCCCACCCCAACTTGTTTATTGCAGCTTATAATGGTTACAAATAAAGCAATAGCATCACAAATTTCACAA
ATAAAGCATTTTTTTCACTGCATTCTAGTTGTGGTTTGTCCAAACTCATCAATGTATCTTATCATGTCTG
TATACCGTCGACCTCTAGCTAGAGCTTGGCGTAATCATGGTCATAGCTGTTTCCTGTGTGAAATTGTTAT
CCGCTCACAATTCCACACAACATACGAGCCGGAAGCATAAAGTGTAAAGCCTGGGGTGCCTAATGAGTGA
GCTAACTCACATTAATTGCGTTGCGCTCACTGCCCGCTTTCCAGTCGGGAAACCTGTCGTGCCAGCTGCA
TTAATGAATCGGCCAACGCGCGGGGAGAGGCGGTTTGCGTATTGGGCGCTCTTCCGCTTCCTCGCTCACT
GACTCGCTGCGCTCGGTCGTTCGGCTGCGGCGAGCGGTATCAGCTCACTCAAAGGCGGTAATACGGTTAT
CCACAGAATCAGGGGATAACGCAGGAAAGAACATGTGAGCAAAAGGCCAGCAAAAGGCCAGGAACCGTAA
AAAGGCCGCGTTGCTGGCGTTTTTCCATAGGCTCCGCCCCCCTGACGAGCATCACAAAAATCGACGCTCA
AGTCAGAGGTGGCGAAACCCGACAGGACTATAAAGATACCAGGCGTTTCCCCCTGGAAGCTCCCTCGTGC
GCTCTCCTGTTCCGACCCTGCCGCTTACCGGATACCTGTCCGCCTTTCTCCCTTCGGGAAGCGTGGCGCT
TTCTCATAGCTCACGCTGTAGGTATCTCAGTTCGGTGTAGGTCGTTCGCTCCAAGCTGGGCTGTGTGCAC
GAACCCCCCGTTCAGCCCGACCGCTGCGCCTTATCCGGTAACTATCGTCTTGAGTCCAACCCGGTAAGAC
ACGACTTATCGCCACTGGCAGCAGCCACTGGTAACAGGATTAGCAGAGCGAGGTATGTAGGCGGTGCTAC
AGAGTTCTTGAAGTGGTGGCCTAACTACGGCTACACTAGAAGAACAGTATTTGGTATCTGCGCTCTGCTG
AAGCCAGTTACCTTCGGAAAAAGAGTTGGTAGCTCTTGATCCGGCAAACAAACCACCGCTGGTAGCGGTG
GTTTTTTTGTTTGCAAGCAGCAGATTACGCGCAGAAAAAAAGGATCTCAAGAAGATCCTTTGATCTTTTC
TACGGGGTCTGACGCTCAGTGGAACGAAAACTCACGTTAAGGGATTTTGGTCATGAGATTATCAAAAAGG
ATCTTCACCTAGATCCTTTTAAATTAAAAATGAAGTTTTAAATCAATCTAAAGTATATATGAGTAAACTT
GGTCTGACAGTTACCAATGCTTAATCAGTGAGGCACCTATCTCAGCGATCTGTCTATTTCGTTCATCCAT
AGTTGCCTGACTCCCCGTCGTGTAGATAACTACGATACGGGAGGGCTTACCATCTGGCCCCAGTGCTGCA
ATGATACCGCGAGACCCACGCTCACCGGCTCCAGATTTATCAGCAATAAACCAGCCAGCCGGAAGGGCCG
AGCGCAGAAGTGGTCCTGCAACTTTATCCGCCTCCATCCAGTCTATTAATTGTTGCCGGGAAGCTAGAGT
AAGTAGTTCGCCAGTTAATAGTTTGCGCAACGTTGTTGCCATTGCTACAGGCATCGTGGTGTCACGCTCG
TCGTTTGGTATGGCTTCATTCAGCTCCGGTTCCCAACGATCAAGGCGAGTTACATGATCCCCCATGTTGT
GCAAAAAAGCGGTTAGCTCCTTCGGTCCTCCGATCGTTGTCAGAAGTAAGTTGGCCGCAGTGTTATCACT
CATGGTTATGGCAGCACTGCATAATTCTCTTACTGTCATGCCATCCGTAAGATGCTTTTCTGTGACTGGT
GAGTACTCAACCAAGTCATTCTGAGAATAGTGTATGCGGCGACCGAGTTGCTCTTGCCCGGCGTCAATAC
GGGATAATACCGCGCCACATAGCAGAACTTTAAAAGTGCTCATCATTGGAAAACGTTCTTCGGGGCGAAA
ACTCTCAAGGATCTTACCGCTGTTGAGATCCAGTTCGATGTAACCCACTCGTGCACCCAACTGATCTTCA
GCATCTTTTACTTTCACCAGCGTTTCTGGGTGAGCAAAAACAGGAAGGCAAAATGCCGCAAAAAAGGGAA
TAAGGGCGACACGGAAATGTTGAATACTCATACTCTTCCTTTTTCAATATTATTGAAGCATTTATCAGGG
TTATTGTCTCATGAGCGGATACATATTTGAATGTATTTAGAAAAATAAACAAATAGGGGTTCCGCGCACA
TTTCCCCGAAAAGTGCCACCTGACGTC
